>Addgene plasmid #90149 | pT2-cryR;nrp1bCE1-P1Egfp | addgene full sequence | sequence record 178815 | Addgene NGS Result
AACTCCTTACTGTAACTTATTGCACCTGATGAACAAAAGATGTGAACTGAACGCAAGTAGGAGGCTAATA
GAGGCTAGTACAGTACAAAGATCCCCAAATGATGTGTGCCGGCCTTAGTGGAGGCAGACCCCTGGTTATA
TACCTGTGCTGCAGAAAGAGGGGCTTACAAATGGATCTCTCTGGAATGGCATTATCTCATGGTGGGAACA
GTGTTGTCAGCAGAATCAGCGGGGTGGACTCTGACCTGAGAATGACAGTCTAGCACTGAATGGCTCAGAC
AATACTCTTGTGGCCAACTATCACCGGAAAATAAGTGCCTGCCAAAACAAACCAGACCAGATGAAGCTAC
ATGGCTGTAGAACGTCAGTATTTAATGTGTTGTGGCCACTTGGTTCACCAGATTTAAGAGCTAATTTTTT
TAAATATCACAGATAATCAATCGCTTTTTTTTTTCTTGACTGAAAAGCTTAGACTGGAAAATTCTTTGAA
AAAGTTTGCACTACAGAAAATAAATACATAACATCCTGCACTGAATGCACACTATTAATAGAAAAGAGAG
CATTATTGTAGGAAATGTATTGTATATGTACATTCTGTGCATTTCACAATTTTCTCGAGCAGGAAACAGC
TATGACCATGATTACGCCAAGCTATCAACTTTGTATAGAAAAGTTGGGGATGTGCTGAAAATGTCTCTAA
CGCACCTATGTGACGTGCTTTAACTAGGTTAACGATGGTGAACGGTCGGCACGGCTCATTAATAGGCCTT
CACGTCCACTTAAAGATGGCTCCATCAGAAAGAGAGGTAGAAGAGTCCTTGTAACGTCCTTCTCCCTCGT
TCCTCCATTTGTCTTCTAGTTTTATCTTGCTCAAGCTGAAGGGGAAGCCCTGCGCTGCGGGACCGCCGCT
GTTTTACCTTCGACCCACCGCTATATTTATCCCATTGTGCTGAACTAATTGCTGGTCTGACATCACCTCT
TGAAGAAGGACAGCTGATGAACAAAGCATCTGCGGATTATTTTTAGTTTGTTCTTAAGACGGAGCTTCAG
GGACACACAGGCAGAGAGAGAGAGAGACAGGAAGTGCTCGTGCAGCTGGAGACAATGTTATCTTGGTAGC
AGGACAGGAAATGGGGTCCAATCACTTCCTGGGGCCTGAGAGCTTTGCTAAGACACTGGTTTGAGTTCTG
ATCGGCTGTTTTTCCACCTCAAGGGTTTCAGCACAAGGGGGTTTGAGAAGTAGCTTTTTAGTGCTGATAA
TCAGATTTAGTCAAGTTTGTACAAAAAAGCAGGCTCGCTAAATGACATGTGTGATATTAACTCAACAGTG
ACATGCTTGCTTTCCTGCACCTATTAATGGATTAAGACTGCACATATTTTTTATTTTATTTTACTATGTG
AATTGGGTAAGCTTAACTGACAGTAGTGTATGTGTGTGAATGAGAGTGTATGGATGTTTCCCAATGATGG
GTTGCAGCTGGAAGAATAATTATTAATATTATTTAGATCAGAGCAAACTATTTTTAACTATTAGAGGACA
TACCCCTTCCTTCACCCCCATATATCTTGTTTTGATGTTTGCCAGGGAGGATCAAGCATTACTTAGGGGG
TCAGACCCCCCCCCCTCCCCCCATTCACATTCTGACTTAGAGTAAAATATCTAACTTGTAATGTTAGTGT
TTACTGAAACCTTATTTGAAAATGCAGTTATTAACATATACAACAGATGCGTAAACAAACATACCTCAAC
TTTTTTATTGACTTCTTCTTAGGTTGTCACGTTAATTGGGGGTGCCAAACCCCTCATTTCTCTGCACTGC
GCTCCCACGCAGAGGAGCGCGAAGTCTCTCTGGTTTGGCCCCCGGTCTCCGTGTCTGGTTGGCAGAGAGA
GACAGCGCGTCGGTCTCTGCCTGGAAGGGGTGAGAGGGTTTGCTCGTTTCCAGTCCTGCCCATTTTCTCT
CAAGGAGGAGGAACGGGAGCAACCAGTGCTGCCGAGAGTTTTGACACCCTCAGTCTTCATATCGGATGCT
GACACCTTCGCACTAGTGAGAACCTGCTAAATATACCCAGCAGTGCCCGTGTACGCGCGACACAGAGGAC
GGAAATCAGTCATATATTAGGGAGTGACCCGACTGCTGAAGCGCCCGCAGACAGCGAGCCGAGCCCAGGA
CGCGCTGTCAAGCATCTCCAACACTTCGGATTATGAAATTGAAGCAAACACAGCAGTGGCGGTGACTCTA
CGAGAATCTCCCGCTTTCCAGGGTTGTGATCGCCACCATGGTGAGCAAGGGCGAGGAGCTGTTCACCGGG
GTGGTGCCCATCCTGGTCGAGCTGGACGGCGACGTAAACGGCCACAAGTTCAGCGTGTCCGGCGAGGGCG
AGGGCGATGCCACCTACGGCAAGCTGACCCTGAAGTTCATCTGCACCACCGGCAAGCTGCCCGTGCCCTG
GCCCACCCTCGTGACCACCCTGACCTACGGCGTGCAGTGCTTCAGCCGCTACCCCGACCACATGAAGCAG
CACGACTTCTTCAAGTCCGCCATGCCCGAAGGCTACGTCCAGGAGCGCACCATCTTCTTCAAGGACGACG
GCAACTACAAGACCCGCGCCGAGGTGAAGTTCGAGGGCGACACCCTGGTGAACCGCATCGAGCTGAAGGG
CATCGACTTCAAGGAGGACGGCAACATCCTGGGGCACAAGCTGGAGTACAACTACAACAGCCACAACGTC
TATATCATGGCCGACAAGCAGAAGAACGGCATCAAGGTGAACTTCAAGATCCGCCACAACATCGAGGACG
GCAGCGTGCAGCTCGCCGACCACTACCAGCAGAACACCCCCATCGGCGACGGCCCCGTGCTGCTGCCCGA
CAACCACTACCTGAGCACCCAGTCCGCCCTGAGCAAAGACCCCAACGAGAAGCGCGATCACATGGTCCTG
CTGGAGTTCGTGACCGCCGCCGGGATCACTCTCGGCATGGACGAGCTGTACAAGTCCGGACTCAGATCTC
GAGCTCAAGCTTCGAATTCTGCAGTCGACGGTACCGCGGGCCCGGGATCCACCGGATCTAGATAACTGAT
ACCCAGCTTTCTTGTACAAAGTGGGGCGCGCCTACGTAACTAGTCTCGAGCAACTTTATTATACATAGTT
GATAATTCACTGGCCGTCGTTTTACGGTACCATCGATGATGATCCAGACATGATAAGATACATTGATGAG
TTTGGACAAACCACAACTAGAATGCAGTGAAAAAAATGCTTTATTTGTGAAATTTGTGATGCTATTGCTT
TATTTGTAACCATTATAAGCTGCAATAAACAAGTTAACAACAACAATTGCATTCATTTTATGTTTCAGGT
TCAGGGGGAGGTGTGGGAGGTTTTTTAAAGCAAGTAAAACCTCTACAAATGTGGTATGGCTGATTATGAT
CCTCTAGATCAGATCTGCGAAGATACGGCCACGGGTGCTCTTGATCCTGTGGCTGATTTTGGACTGTGCT
GCTCGCAGCTGCTGATGAATCACATACTTCCTCCATTTTCTTCCACTGATTGACTGTTATAATTTCCCTA
ATTTCCAGGTCAAGGTGCTGTGCATTGTGGTAATAGATGTGACATGACGTCACTTCCAAAGGACCAATGA
ACATGTCTGACCAATTTCATATAATGTGAAAACGATTTTCATAGGCAGAATAAATAACATTTAAATTAAA
CTGGGCATCAGCGCAATTCAATTGGTTTGGTAATAGCAAGGGAAAATAGAATGAAGTGATCTCCAAAAAA
TAAGTACTTTTTGACTGTAAATAAAATTGTAAGGAGTAAAAAGTACTTTTTTTTCTAAAAAAATGTAATT
AAGTAAAAGTAAAAGTATTGATTTTTAATTGTACTCAAGTAAAGTAAAAATCCCCAAAAATAATACTTAA
GTACAGTAATCAAGTAAAATTACTCAAGTACTTTACACCTCTGGTTCTTGACCCCCTACCTTCAGCAAGC
CCAGCAGATCCACTAGTTCTAGAGCGGCCGCCACCGCGGTGGAGCTCCAGCTTTTGTTCCCTTTAGTGAG
GGTTAATTGCGCGCTTGGCGTAATCATGGTCATAGCTGTTTCCTGTGTGAAATTGTTATCCGCTCACAAT
TCCACACAACATACGAGCCGGAAGCATAAAGTGTAAAGCCTGGGGTGCCTAATGAGTGAGCTAACTCACA
TTAATTGCGTTGCGCTCACTGCCCGCTTTCCAGTCGGGAAACCTGTCGTGCCAGCTGCATTAATGAATCG
GCCAACGCGCGGGGAGAGGCGGTTTGCGTATTGGGCGCTCTTCCGCTTCCTCGCTCACTGACTCGCTGCG
CTCGGTCGTTCGGCTGCGGCGAGCGGTATCAGCTCACTCAAAGGCGGTAATACGGTTATCCACAGAATCA
GGGGATAACGCAGGAAAGAACATGTGAGCAAAAGGCCAGCAAAAGGCCAGGAACCGTAAAAAGGCCGCGT
TGCTGGCGTTTTTCCATAGGCTCCGCCCCCCTGACGAGCATCACAAAAATCGACGCTCAAGTCAGAGGTG
GCGAAACCCGACAGGACTATAAAGATACCAGGCGTTTCCCCCTGGAAGCTCCCTCGTGCGCTCTCCTGTT
CCGACCCTGCCGCTTACCGGATACCTGTCCGCCTTTCTCCCTTCGGGAAGCGTGGCGCTTTCTCATAGCT
CACGCTGTAGGTATCTCAGTTCGGTGTAGGTCGTTCGCTCCAAGCTGGGCTGTGTGCACGAACCCCCCGT
TCAGCCCGACCGCTGCGCCTTATCCGGTAACTATCGTCTTGAGTCCAACCCGGTAAGACACGACTTATCG
CCACTGGCAGCAGCCACTGGTAACAGGATTAGCAGAGCGAGGTATGTAGGCGGTGCTACAGAGTTCTTGA
AGTGGTGGCCTAACTACGGCTACACTAGAAGAACAGTATTTGGTATCTGCGCTCTGCTGAAGCCAGTTAC
CTTCGGAAAAAGAGTTGGTAGCTCTTGATCCGGCAAACAAACCACCGCTGGTAGCGGTGGTTTTTTTGTT
TGCAAGCAGCAGATTACGCGCAGAAAAAAAGGATCTCAAGAAGATCCTTTGATCTTTTCTACGGGGTCTG
ACGCTCAGTGGAACGAAAACTCACGTTAAGGCATTTTGGTCATGAGATTATCAAAAAGGATCTTCACCTA
GATCCTTTTAAATTAAAAATGAAGTTTTAAATCAATCTAAAGTATATATGAGTAAACTTGGTCTGACAGT
TACCAATGCTTAATCAGTGAGGCACCTATCTCAGCGATCTGTCTATTTCGTTCATCCATAGTTGCCTGAC
TCCCCGTCGTGTAGATAACTACGATACGGGAGGGCTTACCATCTGGCCCCAGTGCTGCAATGATACCGCG
AGACCCACGCTCACCGGCTCCAGATTTATCAGCAATAAACCAGCCAGCCGGAAGGGCCGAGCGCAGAAGT
GGTCCTGCAACTTTATCCGCCTCCATCCAGTCTATTAATTGTTGCCGGGAAGCTAGAGTAAGTAGTTCGC
CAGTTAATAGTTTGCGCAACGTTGTTGCCATTGCTACAGGCATCGTGGTGTCACGCTCGTCGTTTGGTAT
GGCTTCATTCAGCTCCGGTTCCCAACGATCAAGGCGAGTTACATGATCCCCCATGTTGTGCAAAAAAGCG
GTTAGCTCCTTCGGTCCTCCGATCGTTGTCAGAAGTAAGTTGGCCGCAGTGTTATCACTCATGGTTATGG
CAGCACTGCATAATTCTCTTACTGTCATGCCATCCGTAAGATGCTTTTCTGTGACTGGTGAGTACTCAAC
CAAGTCATTCTGAGAATAGTGTATGCGGCGACCGAGTTGCTCTTGCCCGGCGTCAATACGGGATAATACC
GCGCCACATAGCAGAACTTTAAAAGTGCTCATCATTGGAAAACGTTCTTCGGGGCGAAAACTCTCAAGGA
TCTTACCGCTGTTGAGATCCAGTTCGATGTAACCCACTCGTGCACCCAACTGATCTTCAGCATCTTTTAC
TTTCACCAGCGTTTCTGGGTGAGCAAAAACAGGAAGGCAAAATGCCGCAAAAAAGGGAATAAGGGCGACA
CGGAAATGTTGAATACTCATACTCTTCCTTTTTCAATATTATTGAAGCATTTATCAGGGTTATTGTCTCA
TGAGCGGATACATATTTGAATGTATTTAGAAAAATAAACAAATAGGGGTTCCGCGCACATTTCCCCGAAA
AGTGCCACCTAAATTGTAAGCGTTAATATTTTGTTAAAATTCGCGTTAAATTTTTGTTAAATCAGCTCAT
TTTTTAACCAATAGGCCGAAATCGGCAAAATCCCTTATAAATCAAAAGAATAGACCGAGATAGGGT
[37 nt withheld, positions 6367-6403]
AAAGAACGTGGACTCCAACGTCAAAGG
[32 nt withheld, positions 6431-6462]
GCTGGCTAAGAACTCATCAGCCTCCCCGGTCCATCTACCCACGTACCAATGCACCAATTGGCCACAATGA
CGGCTACTACATGGTGCCATTCCTTCCTCTTTATAGGAATGGAGACTACCTCCTGTCCAACAATGCTCTT
GGATACGAGTACGCCTACCTGTTGGACCCAGGTCATTGCACAACACCAGAAATGCCCTCTGATCTGCAAA
AGACGTGAATATCTGTTCAGACACCCATATCCACTCTGTTCCACACAGGTCAGAGGTTTGTCCAGGAGTT
CTTGACAGAGGTGTAAAAAGTACTCAAAAATTTTACTCAAGTGAAAGTACAAGTACTTAGGGAAAATTTT
ACTCAATTAAAAGTAAAAGTATCTGGCTAGAATCTTACTTGAGTAAAAGTAAAAAAGTACTCCATTAAAA
TTGTACTTGAGTATTAAGGAAGTAAAAGTAAAAGCAAGAAAGAAAACTAGAGATTCTTGTTTAAGCTTTT
AATCTCAAAAAACATTAAATGAAATGCATACAAGGTTTTATCCTGCTTTAGAACTGTTTGTATTTAATTA
TCAAACTATAAGACAGACAATCTAATGCCAGTACACGCTACTCAAAGTTGTAAAACCTCAGATTTAACTT
CAGTAGAAGCTGATTCTCAAAATTGTTAGTGTCAAGCCTAGCTCTTTTGGGGCTGAAAAGCAATCCTGCA
GTGCTGAAAAGCCTCTCACAGGCAGCCGATGCGGGAAGAGGTGTATTAGTCTTGATAGAGAGGCTGCAAA
TAGCAGGAAACGTGAGCAGAGACTCCCTGGTGTCTGAAACACAGGCCCATTTACGCCTTAAGATACATTG
ATGAGTTTGGACAAACCACAACTAGAATGCAGTGAAAAAAATGCTTTATTTGTGAAATTTGTGATGCTAT
TGCTTTATTTGTAACCATTATAAGCTGCAATAAACAAGTTAACAACAACAATTGCATTCATTTTATGTTT
CAGGTTCAGGGGGAGGTGTGGGAGGTTTTTTAAAGCAAGTAAAACCTCTACAAATGTGGTATGGCTGATT
ATGATCTAGAGTCGCGGCCGCTTTACTTGTACAGCTCGTCCATGCCGCCGGTGGAGTGGTGGCCCTCGGC
GCGCTCGTACTGTTCCACGATGGTGTAGTCCTCGTTGTGGGAGGTGATGTCCAGCTTGATGTTGACGTTG
TAGGCGCCGGGCAGCTGCACGGGCTTCTTGGCCTTGTAGGTGGTCTTGACCTCGGCGTCGTAGTGGCCGC
CGTCCTTCAGCTTCAGCCTCTGCTTGATCTCGCCCTTCAGGGCGCCGTCCTCGGGGTACATCCGCTCGGA
GGAGGCCTCCCAGCCCATGGTCTTCTTCTGCATTACGGGGCCGTCGGAGGGGAAGTTGGTGCCGCGCAGC
TTCACCTTGTAGATGAACTCGCCGTCCTGCAGGGAGGAGTCCTGGGTCACGGTCACCACGCCGCCGTCCT
CGAAGTTCATCACGCGCTCCCACTTGAAGCCCTCGGGGAAGGACAGCTTCAAGTAGTCGGGGATGTCGGC
GGGGTGCTTCACGTAGGCCTTGGAGCCGTACATGAACTGAGGGGACAGGATGTCCCAGGCGAAGGGCAGG
GGGCCGCCCTTGGTCACCTTCAGCTTGGCGGTCTGGGTGCCCTCGTAGGGGCGGCCCTCGCCCTCGCCCT
CGATCTCGAACTCGTGGCCGTTCACGGAGCCCTCCATGTGCACCTTGAAGCGCATGAACTCCTTGATGAT
GGCCATGTTGTCATCCTCGCCCTTGCTCACCATGGTGGCGACCGGTAATGTCAGACCTGGT
Features (pLannotate 1.2.2; 23 found; start..end, strand, type, name):
    656..676     +  protein_bind   attB4: mutant version of attB; core recombination site for the Gateway® BP reaction BP Clonase™
   1272..1292    +  protein_bind   attB1: mutant version of attB; core recombination site for the Gateway® BP reaction BP Clonase™
   2278..2994    +  CDS            EGFP: EGFP is a basic (constitutively fluorescent) green fluorescent protein published in 1996, derived from Aequorea victoria. It is reported to be a rapidly-maturing weak dimer with moderate acid sensitivity.
   2995..3060    +  misc_feature   MCS: multiple cloning site
   3084..3104    -  protein_bind   attB2: mutant version of attB; core recombination site for the Gateway® BP reaction BP Clonase™
   3131..3151    -  protein_bind   attB3: mutant version of attB; core recombination site for the Gateway® BP reaction BP Clonase™
   3155..3175    +  CDS            lacZα (fragment): LacZα fragment of β-galactosidase; lacZ fragment
   3191..3325    -  polyA_signal   SV40 poly(A) signal: SV40 polyadenylation signal
   3348..3431    -  CDS            large T antigen (fragment): large T antigen from SV40 (simian virus 40)
   3997..4037    -  misc_feature   MCS (fragment): pBluescript multiple cloning site
   4050..4068    -  promoter       T3 promoter: promoter for bacteriophage T3 RNA polymerase
   4113..4129    -  protein_bind   lac operator: The lac repressor binds to the lac operator to inhibit transcription in E. coli. This inhibition can be relieved by adding lactose or isopropyl-β-D-thiogalactopyranoside (IPTG). lac repressor encoded by lacI
   4137..4167    -  promoter       lac promoter: promoter for the E. coli lac operon
   4182..4203    -  protein_bind   CAP binding site: CAP binding activates transcription in the presence of cAMP. E. coli catabolite activator protein
   4216..4308    -  CDS            lacI (fragment): lac repressor; lacI; The lac repressor binds to the lac operator to inhibit transcription in E. coli. This inhibition can be relieved by adding lactose or isopropyl-β-D-thiogalactopyranoside (IPTG).
   4491..5079    -  rep_origin     ori: high-copy-number ColE1/pMB1/pBR322/pUC origin of replication
   5250..6110    -  CDS            AmpR: β-lactamase; bla; confers resistance to ampicillin, carbenicillin, and related antibiotics
   6111..6215    -  promoter       AmpR promoter: bla
   6241..6462    -  rep_origin     M13 ori (fragment) (sequence partly withheld): M13 bacteriophage origin of replication; arrow indicates direction of (+) strand synthesis
   6462..6749    +  CDS            tyr (fragment) (sequence partly withheld): TYRO_ORYLA - Also known as tyro. Experimental evidence at transcript level: Swiss-Prot protein existence level 2. This is a copper-containing oxidase that functions in the formation of pigments such as melanins and other polyphenolic compounds. From Oryzias latipes (Japanese rice fish) (Japanese killifish).
   7291..7412    -  polyA_signal   SV40 poly(A) signal: SV40 polyadenylation signal
   7435..7518    -  CDS            large T antigen (fragment): large T antigen from SV40 (simian virus 40)
   7538..8245    -  CDS            mCherry: mCherry is a basic (constitutively fluorescent) red fluorescent protein published in 2004, derived from Discosoma sp.. It is reported to be a very rapidly-maturing monomer with low acid sensitivity.
