[The description below was written by a language model from this plasmid's Addgene catalogue record and pLannotate feature annotations shown in this document.]
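Description:
pT2-cryR;nrp1bCE1-P1Egfp is a zebrafish enhancer/promoter reporter plasmid built by multisite Gateway recombination into the pDESTtol2pACrymCherry destination backbone, a Tol2 transposon-type vector as its name indicates. It is catalogued as a bacterial expression vector, but that reflects only how it is propagated: in E. coli it replicates from a high-copy ColE1/pUC origin and is selected with ampicillin through the AmpR (β-lactamase) gene. Remnants of a pBluescript-style backbone (lac promoter and operator, T3 promoter, a partial M13 origin) are also annotated. The Tol2 arms themselves are not called as such in the feature table, although a fragment annotated as medaka tyrosinase sits next to the backbone. This may reflect Tol2-derived sequence, since that element was first found in the medaka tyrosinase locus.

The payload lies between the Gateway recombination scars. The attB4-to-attB1 interval and the unannotated region between attB1 and the EGFP coding sequence presumably hold the zebrafish nrp1b enhancer (CE1) and the nrp1b gene-specific promoter (P1), though the annotation does not delimit either one. These elements drive EGFP, which is followed by a short polylinker and the attB2 and attB3 sites. An SV40 polyadenylation signal is annotated just beyond them, on the opposite strand. A second, reverse-oriented cassette encodes mCherry with its own SV40 poly(A) signal. The "cryR" and "Cry" in the names suggest a crystallin promoter giving red lens fluorescence as a marker of transgenesis, but no promoter for this cassette is annotated in the table.

The construct was made for testing whether a candidate nrp1b regulatory region directs reporter expression in zebrafish embryos, as part of a study identifying developmentally active endothelial enhancers.
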