Addgene plasmid #90149: pT2-cryR;nrp1bCE1-P1Egfp
Purpose: contains nrp1b enhancer sequence, and nrp1b specific gene promoter driving expression of eGFP
Depositing lab: Nathan Lawson. Depositing organization: University of Massachusetts, Worcester. Publication: Robust Identification of Developmentally Active Endothelial Enhancers in Zebrafish Using FANS-Assisted ATAC-Seq. Quillien A, Abdalla M, Yu J, Ou J, Zhu LJ, Lawson ND. Cell Rep. 2017 Jul 18;20(3):709-720. doi: 10.1016/j.celrep.2017.06.070. PubMed 28723572.
Backbone
  Vector backbone: pDESTtol2pACrymCherry
  Backbone manufacturer: Addgene
  Vector type: Bacterial Expression
Growth in bacteria
  Bacterial resistance: Ampicillin, 100 μg/mL
  Growth temperature: 37°C
  Growth strain: DH5alpha
  Copy number: High Copy
Gene/Insert
  Gene/Insert name: nrp1bE1P1Egfp
  Species: D. rerio (zebrafish)
  Tag / fusion protein: EGFP (C terminal on insert)
  Cloning method: Gateway Cloning
Terms and licenses: Academic/Nonprofit Terms; Industry Terms: Not Available to Industry
How to cite: pT2-cryR;nrp1bCE1-P1Egfp was a gift from Nathan Lawson (Addgene plasmid # 90149 ; http://n2t.net/addgene:90149 ; RRID:Addgene_90149)
